>Addgene plasmid #139203 | pHA849 - mec-4p::hrp-1HsLCD290VmScarlet | addgene full sequence | sequence record 274713 | Addgene NGS Result
AAATCAATCTAAAGTATATATGAGTAAACTTGGTCTGACAGTTACCAATGCTTAATCAGTGAGGCACCTA
TCTCAGCGATCTGTCTATTTCGTTCATCCATAGTTGCCTGACTCCCCGTCGTGTAGATAACTACGATACG
GGAGGGCTTACCATCTGGCCCCAGTGCTGCAATGATACCGCGAGACCCACGCTCACCGGCTCCAGATTTA
TCAGCAATAAACCAGCCAGCCGGAAGGGCCGAGCGCAGAAGTGGTCCTGCAACTTTATCCGCCTCCATCC
AGTCTATTAATTGTTGCCGGGAAGCTAGAGTAAGTAGTTCACCAGTTAATAGTTTGCGCAACGTTGTTGC
CATTGCTACAGGCATCGTGGTGTCACGCTCGTCGTTTGGTATGGCTTCATTCAGCTCCGGTTCCCAACGA
TCAAGGCGAGTTACATGATCCCCCATGTTGTGCAAAAAAGCGGTTAGCTCCTTCGGTCCTCCGATCGTTG
TCAGAAGTAAGTTGGCCGCAGTGTTATCACTCATGGTTATGGCAGCACTGCATAATTCTCTTACTGTCAT
GCCATCCGTAAGATGCTTTTCTGTGACTGGTGAGTACTCAACCAAGTCATTCTGAGAATAGTGTATGCGG
CGACCGAGTTGCTCTTGCCCGGCGTCAATACGGGATAATACCGCGCCACATAGCAGAACTTTAAAAGTGC
TCATCATTGGAAAACGTTCTTCGGGGCGAAAACTCTCAAGGATCTTACCGCTGTTGAGATCCAGTTCGAT
GTAACCCACTCGTGCACCCAACTGATCTTCAGCATCTTTTACTTTCACCAGCGTTTCTGGGTGAGCAAAA
ACAGGAAGGCAAAATGCCGCAAAAAAGGGAATAAGGGCGACACGGAAATGTTGAATACTCATACTCTTCC
TTTTTCAATATTATTGAAGCATTTATCAGGGTTATTGTCTCATGAGCGGATACATATTTGAATGTATTTA
GAAAAATAAACAAATAGGGGTTCCGCGCACATTTCCCCGAAAAGTGCCACCTG
[124 nt withheld, positions 1034-1157]
C
[91 nt withheld, positions 1159-1249]
A
[49 nt withheld, positions 1251-1299]
CCTTTGACGTTGGAGTCCACGTTCTTT
[37 nt withheld, positions 1327-1363]
ACCCTATCTCGGTCTATTCTTTTGATTTATAAGGGATTTTGCCGATTTCGGCCTATTGGTTAAAAAATGA
GCTGATTTAACAAAAATTTAACGCGAATTTTAACAAAATATTAACGCTTACAATTTCCATTCGCCATTCA
GGCTGCGCAACTGTTGGGAAGGGCGATCGGTGCGGGCCTCTTCGCTATTACGCCAGCTGGCGAAAGGGGG
ATGTGCTGCAAGGCGATTAAGTTGGGTAACGCCAGGGTTTTCCCAGTCACGACGTTGTAAAACGACGGCC
AGTGAGCGCGCGTAATACGACTCACTATAGGGCGAATTGGAGCTCCACCGCGGTGGCGGCCGCTAAGCTT
CAATACAAGCTCAAATACAATACTATTTTTTTTCCGTCTGAACATAAAATTAGTTTCTAAATAAAAAATG
TGAAAATAAATATTTGGTTTTAATCGTTAAAATCTTCCAAATTACTAATAAAGTTCAGTCAACTATATGC
TTCGAAATTCACTGAATCTATTATTGTTATTAATTTTTAGACCCTTGGAGAGCTCCCAACTCTTTCAATC
CAGAAGACTGATGGATGCCAGGTGTACTTGTCAAAGGTGGCTCAAGGATGCGAGATTGTCACTTCCAAAT
CCAGTGAGATGAACATCTCCGTGCAAACCAATGATGATGGGGATTATGTAAGTTTTTCGGATTGTAGAAC
CCAATCTAAATTTCCTTTTCAGTCGGAGTTCCCGGTTCCGGAGCAGTTCAAGACAACTTTTGTCAATGGC
AAGCTAGTCACTGTCGTCTCGGACATTTGCTAAATCTTCTCACGTCATAACCTTATTTTTCAACTTCATG
AACTATCCCCTCGAACTTTTTTATTTGTCCCTGTCTACAATTCTTTATAAGCAATTGAGACACACTTTGC
TTTATTAAATAATACCGATTTTGTTTTGTATATGCCTTGACTGGTGCTCAACTATTTTTATTGAAAAAAT
TACTTTTTACTGTCTCGTCGAATAAAAGTGATCCCTTCCAAAAAATAGTTATTCATGTTTGAAGGTTTGT
GATCGTAGAACAATTGCACCGAATGTAGTGTAAAAAAAATTCCAGAATGTTCAAATACATTTCCACCCTC
ACCAGAACATCTCAAACACCAGGCACATTTCAACACACTTTCATGGATCTTATCTTGCCTCAAAACCATC
AGCTTTCTTCTCATTCTACAAGTATGAAACAATCTACTATTCTATACATTTATAATGTAATGGAACCATG
TGAAGACATGAGCAAGATCATTGTCGTCAGCGACTACCCCTCCTTCATTTTTCTTAGAGTATCAGTTTGC
TAATGCTATTTTTTTTATCGCTATCAAGTTATAGAGGGATCCCCGGGATTGGCCAAAGGACCCAAAGGTA
TGTTTCGAATGATACTAACATAACATAGAACATTTTCAGGAGGACCCTTGCTTGGAGGGTACCGGTAGAA
AAAATGACGGACGTGGAAATCAAGGCTGAGGTTACGTTTGTTCACTTGCTTTTAGGGTGTAGGCCACCTG
ATTTGGGTCCCGATCATTTAATTATCGATTTTATTTTCAGAATGGAAGCGGAGATGCCTCGCTCGAGCCA
GAGAACCTTCGAAAGATTTTCGTTGGAGGACTCACGTCAAACACCACCGATGACCTGATGCGAGAGTTCT
ACTCACAATTCGGAGAAATCACTGATATCATCGTCATGAGAGATCCAACTACCAAGAGATCCCGCGGATT
CGGATTTGTCACCTTCTCTGGCAAAACTGAAGTCGATGCTGCCATGAAACAACGCCCGCACATCATCGAC
GGAAAGACCGTGGACCCGAAGCGTGCCGTGCCACGTGATGATAAGAACCGCTCCGAGTCGAATGTCTCCA
CCAAACGCCTGTACGTCAGCGGAGTTCGTGAGGATCACACCGAGGACATGCTCACCGAGTATTTCACAAA
GTATGGAACCGTCACCAAATCCGAGATTATTCTCGACAAAGCCACCCAAAAGCCAAGAGGCTTCGGATTC
GTCACCTTCGATGATCATGACTCTGTGGATCAATGCGTTCTTCAAAAATCCCATATGGTCAACGGACACA
GATGTGACGTGCGCAAAGGACTCTCCAAGGACGAGATGAGCAAGGCTCAGATGAACCGCGATCGTGAAAC
CCGTGGCGGAAGATCTCGCGATATGGTGAGCAAGGGCGAGGCAGTGATCAAGGAGTTCATGCGGTTCAAG
GTGCACATGGAGGGCTCCATGAACGGCCACGAGTTCGAGATCGAGGGCGAGGGCGAGGGCCGCCCCTACG
AGGGCACCCAGACCGCCAAGCTGAAGGTGACCAAGGGTGGCCCCCTGCCCTTCTCCTGGGACATCCTGTC
CCCTCAGTTCATGTACGGCTCCAGGGCCTTCACCAAGCACCCCGCCGACATCCCCGACTACTATAAGCAG
TCCTTCCCCGAGGGCTTCAAGTGGGAGCGCGTGATGAACTTCGAGGACGGCGGCGCCGTGACCGTGACCC
AGGACACCTCCCTGGAGGACGGCACCCTGATCTACAAGGTGAAGCTCCGCGGCACCAACTTCCCTCCTGA
CGGCCCCGTAATGCAGAAGAAGACAATGGGCTGGGAAGCGTCCACCGAGCGGTTGTACCCCGAGGACGGC
GTGCTGAAGGGCGACATTAAGATGGCCCTGCGCCTGAAGGACGGCGGCCGCTACCTGGCGGACTTCAAGA
CCACCTACAAGGCCAAGAAGCCCGTGCAGATGCCCGGCGCCTACAACGTCGACCGCAAGTTGGACATCAC
CTCCCACAACGAGGACTACACCGTGGTGGAACAGTACGAACGCTCCGAGGGCCGCCACTCCACCGGCGGC
ATGGACGAGCTGTACAAGGGACAGCGTGGCGGTTACAATGGCGGTGGTGGTGGCGGCGGCGGCTGGGGAG
GACCAGCTCAACGCGGCGGTCCAGGAGCATATGGTGGACCAGGAGGTGGCGGCCAAGGAGGATATGGCGG
AGGTAGTTGGATTCTGGCTTGTGAATTCTCGATTCTAATATTATTAACTTTCAGATTACGGAGGAGGACG
CGGTGGTTATGGTGGTGGAGGACCAGGATATGGAAATCAGGGTGGAGGATATGGAGGAGGATATGATAAT
TATGGAGGAGGAAATTACGGATCTGGAAATTACAATGTTTTCGGAAACTACAACCAGCAGCCATCTAATT
ATGGACCAATGAAGTCTGGAAATTTCGGAGGATCTCGCAATATGGGTGGACCATATGGAGGAGGAAATTA
TGGTCCAGGAGGATCTGGAGGATCTGGAGGATATGGAGGACGTTCTCGTTACTAAATTAATTCCTTAAGC
CCCTCTAAGTGTCCAACGTGTCTGAGCTTCCCGTGCTCTCTCCTCTGTATCGATCTTCTCAACCATTTTT
GCTCTGCTATCTCATCAAAATCTTCTGTACTTTTTCTTGTTGCCTTTCTCCAGAAAGTTTCGTTTATTAT
TCAATTTTTTACCCTGTCTTTTTTATATAATTTATTTCTAAATTCGCACAGTTGACATCCATTCAACTAG
AGAATGAATGCAGAGTTTGACACCAAATTGGCTTAATTTTCAAGCTGTTTTTAACCAAAATAATAAAAAA
GTCTCAACTTTACAAAAATGTTTATCTGGATCTGGACGACAGCGAGCTGAGAAATTGATATATTTTCAGA
GTAAAAACTAAAAATGTCTGGAATTTTTGGAGTCATTGTCTCAGGGAGGACGCCGATCGAAGTGGTGCCG
GTCTCCGATACGGAGTTCACCTGCGAAATTGTAAACGCTGACGCGATAAACCACGTGGTGGTCTTCCTTA
CCGGAGCTCAACCGTTTCCGGACGGAATTGGTGGCTCTGGTGATCATTTTCAGAATTTTCCGCCCAAAAA
AACCCAATTTATTTCAGTTTACATCAGATGGCCCACCCAAGACGGCGGAAATTGGCATTATTTGGGATTT
ATTTGCAACGAGAAGCCCAGCGCGATTTATAAAGTTGCTCAGGTGTGCATTTTTGATGGAAAAATGAAAG
AAAACCACCGAAATTTCGATGTTTCTCTGTCGATTTTTTTTATTTAAAAACTTAGAAATACTCTCAATTT
CGCATTTTTCACCAAAAAAAAGAATCTCAACTGGTTTTTCACATAGCTTAATTTTTGAAGAAAAATCTCA
ACAAAACCCAGTTTTAAGTTTCAAATTCTCAAAAATTGATCTTTTTTTTCCCTTAAAAATCCAGTTTTTA
GCTCCAAATTGTCATAATTTTCCAGAAAAATTTAGTTTTCGAGCTAACAACATTAAAATTTCACAGAAAA
TCTGAATTTCAGCCTTAGAGATCCAAATTTTTCGGCTGAAAATCACAATTTTTCCATTTTTCAGCTCCAC
AAATCCGACGCTTCTCACTCGTTTTCCCAATTTGACAATCAAATGCAACTATATTCCAGTGGATCAGCTC
AAATTGGAATTAATGCTGAAAGTTTATCTGATATCACTGGACGGCAGGCAGCTGATGGGACACAGGCTAG
CCAGCAGGTGAAGGATCCCCCGGGCTGCAGGAATTCGATATCAAGCTTATCGATACCGTCGACCTCGAGG
GGGGGCCCGGTACCCAGCTTTTGTTCCCTTTAGTGAGGGTTAATTGCGCGCTTGGCGTAATCATGGTCAT
AGCTGTTTCCTGTGTGAAATTGTTATCCGCTCACAATTCCACACAACATACGAGCCGGAAGCATAAAGTG
TAAAGCCTGGGGTGCCTAATGAGTGAGCTAACTCACATTAATTGCGTTGCGCTCACTGCCCGCTTTCCAG
TCGGGAAACCTGTCGTGCCAGCTGCATTAATGAATCGGCCAACGCGCGGGGAGAGGCGGTTTGCGTATTG
GGCGCTCTTCCGCTTCCTCGCTCACTGACTCGCTGCGCTCGGTCGTTCGGCTGCGGCGAGCGGTATCAGC
TCACTCAAAGGCGGTAATACGGTTATCCACAGAATCAGGGGATAACGCAGGAAAGAACATGTGAGCAAAA
GGCCAGCAAAAGGCCAGGAACCGTAAAAAGGCCGCGTTGCTGGCGTTTTTCCATAGGCTCCGCCCCCCTG
ACGAGCATCACAAAAATCGACGCTCAAGTCAGAGGTGGCGAAACCCGACAGGACTATAAAGATACCAGGC
GTTTCCCCCTGGAAGCTCCCTCGTGCGCTCTCCTGTTCCGACCCTGCCGCTTACCGGATACCTGTCCGCC
TTTCTCCCTTCGGGAAGCGTGGCGCTTTCTCATAGCTCACGCTGTAGGTATCTCAGTTCGGTGTAGGTCG
TTCGCTCCAAGCTGGGCTGTGTGCACGAACCCCCCGTTCAGCCCGACCGCTGCGCCTTATCCGGTAACTA
TCGTCTTGAGTCCAACCCGGTAAGACACGACTTATCGCCACTGGCAGCAGCCACTGGTAACAGGATTAGC
AGAGCGAGGTATGTAGGCGGTGCTACAGAGTTCTTGAAGTGGTGGCCTAACTACGGCTACACTAGAAGAA
CAGTATTTGGTATCTGCGCTCTGCTGAAGCCAGTTACCTTCGGAAAAAGAGTTGGTAGCTCTTGATCCGG
CAAACAAACCACCGCTGGTAGCGGTGGTTTTTTTGTTTGCAAGCAGCAGATTACGCGCAGAAAAAAAGGA
TCTCAAGAAGATCCTTTGATCTTTTCTACGGGGTCTGACGCTCAGTGGAACGAAAACTCACGTTAAGGGA
TTTTGGTCATGAGATTATCAAAAAGGATCTTCACCTAGATCCTTTTAAATTAAAAATGAAGTTTT
Features (pLannotate 1.2.2; 18 found; start..end, strand, type, name):
     42..902     -  CDS            AmpR: β-lactamase; bla; confers resistance to ampicillin, carbenicillin, and related antibiotics
    903..1007    -  promoter       AmpR promoter: bla
   1034..1462    +  rep_origin     f1 ori (sequence partly withheld): f1 bacteriophage origin of replication; arrow indicates direction of (+) strand synthesis
   1493..1648    -  CDS            lacZα (fragment): LacZα fragment of β-galactosidase; lacZ fragment
   1656..1674    +  promoter       T7 promoter: promoter for bacteriophage T7 RNA polymerase
   1683..1707    +  misc_feature   MCS (fragment): pBluescript multiple cloning site
   1897..2160    +  CDS            CAP1 (fragment): CAP1_BOVIN - Experimental evidence at transcript level: Swiss-Prot protein existence level 2. Directly regulates filament dynamics and has been implicated in a number of complex developmental and morphological processes, including mRNA localization and the establishment of cell polarity. From Bos taurus (Bovine).
   2941..3555    +  CDS            hrp-1 (fragment): ROA1_CAEEL - Also known as rbp-1 From Caenorhabditis elegans.
   3556..4251    +  CDS            mScarlet: mScarlet is a basic (constitutively fluorescent) red fluorescent protein published in 2016, derived from synthetic construct. It has moderate acid sensitivity.
   4252..4377    +  CDS            hrp-1 (fragment): ROA1_CAEEL - Also known as rbp-1 From Caenorhabditis elegans.
   4430..4705    +  CDS            Hnrnpa2b1 (fragment): ROA2_MOUSE - Also known as Hnrpa2b1. Experimental evidence at protein level: Swiss-Prot protein existence level 1. Heterogeneous nuclear ribonucleoprotein (hnRNP) that associates with nascent pre-mRNAs, packaging them into hnRNP particles. The hnRNP particle arrangement on nascent hnRNA is non-random and sequence-dependent and serves to condense and stabilize the transcripts and minimize tangling and knotting. Packaging plays a role in various processes such as transcription, pre-mRNA processing, RNA nuclear export, subcellular location, mRNA translation and stability of mature mRNAs. Forms hn
   5926..5997    +  misc_feature   MCS (fragment): pBluescript multiple cloning site
   6010..6028    -  promoter       T3 promoter: promoter for bacteriophage T3 RNA polymerase
   6073..6089    -  protein_bind   lac operator: The lac repressor binds to the lac operator to inhibit transcription in E. coli. This inhibition can be relieved by adding lactose or isopropyl-β-D-thiogalactopyranoside (IPTG). lac repressor encoded by lacI
   6097..6127    -  promoter       lac promoter: promoter for the E. coli lac operon
   6142..6163    -  protein_bind   CAP binding site: CAP binding activates transcription in the presence of cAMP. E. coli catabolite activator protein
   6176..6268    -  CDS            lacI (fragment): lac repressor; lacI; The lac repressor binds to the lac operator to inhibit transcription in E. coli. This inhibition can be relieved by adding lactose or isopropyl-β-D-thiogalactopyranoside (IPTG).
   6451..7039    -  rep_origin     ori: high-copy-number ColE1/pMB1/pBR322/pUC origin of replication
