[The description below was written by a language model from this plasmid's Addgene catalogue record and pLannotate feature annotations shown in this document.]
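Description:
pHA849 - mec-4p::hrp-1HsLCD290VmScarlet is a 7.2 kb C. elegans expression plasmid built by Gibson cloning in a pBlueScript backbone. It is maintained in E. coli as a high-copy plasmid through a ColE1/pUC-type origin and selected with ampicillin via the β-lactamase gene. The backbone also retains the f1 phage origin, the lac promoter/operator and lacZα remnants, and the T7 and T3 promoters that flank the residual multiple cloning site segments on either side of the insert.

The payload is a modified version of the worm hnRNP gene hrp-1, expressed, according to the name and stated purpose, from the mec-4 promoter so that it is produced in mec-4-expressing neurons. The promoter itself is not annotated. It presumably lies in the unannotated region upstream of the coding sequence, where an automated hit to a bovine CAP1 fragment is most likely a spurious match. In the feature table, an N-terminal hrp-1 segment is followed directly by mScarlet, a constitutively red fluorescent protein, and then by a short further hrp-1 segment. This matches the recorded design, in which the tag sits between the RNA recognition motifs and the low-complexity domain. The last exon has been replaced with the corresponding human sequence, which the annotation tool detects as an hnRNPA2/B1 homologue, and it carries the D290V substitution. The roughly 1.2 kb between this region and the downstream cloning site is unannotated, and the record does not state what 3′ regulatory sequence it contains.

The construct allows cell-specific expression and red fluorescent visualisation of a chimeric worm/human hnRNPA2-like protein carrying D290V. The associated publication concerns hnRNPA2 granule partitioning and neurodegeneration.
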