Addgene plasmid #139203: pHA849 - mec-4p::hrp-1HsLCD290VmScarlet
Purpose: Expresses mScarlet tagged hrp-1HsLCD290V in mec-4 neurons
Depositing lab: Anne Hart. Depositing organization: Brown University. Publication: Tyrosine phosphorylation regulates hnRNPA2 granule protein partitioning and reduces neurodegeneration. Ryan VH, Perdikari TM, Naik MT, Saueressig CF, Lins J, Dignon GL, Mittal J, Hart AC, Fawzi NL. EMBO J. 2021 Feb 1;40(3):e105001. doi: 10.15252/embj.2020105001. Epub 2020 Dec 22. PubMed 33349959.
Backbone
  Vector backbone: pBlueScript
  Vector type: Worm Expression
Growth in bacteria
  Bacterial resistance: Ampicillin, 100 μg/mL
  Growth temperature: 37°C
  Growth strain: DH5alpha
  Copy number: High Copy
Gene/Insert
  Gene/Insert name: hrp-1
  Species: C. elegans (nematode)
  Mutation: mScarlet added between RRMs and LC, D290V, last exon replaced with corresponding human sequence
  Entrez Gene: hrp-1 (a.k.a. CELE_F42A6.7)
  Cloning method: Gibson Cloning
Terms and licenses: Academic/Nonprofit Terms; Industry Terms: Not Available to Industry
How to cite: pHA849 - mec-4p::hrp-1HsLCD290VmScarlet was a gift from Anne Hart (Addgene plasmid # 139203 ; http://n2t.net/addgene:139203 ; RRID:Addgene_139203)
